Addgene plasmid #176944: ABCG1_pcDNA6.2/EmGFP-Bsd
Purpose: Mammalian expression vector encoding ABCG1 and EmGFP-Bsd
Depositing lab: Roger Reeves. Publication: Overexpression screen of chromosome 21 genes reveals modulators of Sonic hedgehog signaling relevant to Down syndrome. Moyer AJ, Fernandez FX, Li Y, Klinedinst DK, Florea LD, Kazuki Y, Oshimura M, Reeves RH. Dis Model Mech. 2023 Apr 1;16(4):dmm049712. doi: 10.1242/dmm.049712. Epub 2023 Apr 13. PubMed 36995257.
Backbone
  Vector backbone: pcDNA6.2/EmGFP-Bsd/V5-DEST
  Backbone manufacturer: Invitrogen (V36620)
  Backbone size w/o insert (bp): 5983
  Vector type: Mammalian Expression
  Selectable markers: EmGFP fused to Blasticidin (bsd)-resistance marker
Growth in bacteria
  Bacterial resistance: Ampicillin, 100 μg/mL
  Growth temperature: 37°C
  Growth strain: DH5alpha
  Copy number: High Copy
Gene/Insert
  Gene/Insert name: ABCG1 (alt names: ABC8; WHITE1)
  Species: H. sapiens (human)
  Insert size (bp): 2037
  Entrez Gene: ABCG1 (a.k.a. ABC8, WHITE1)
  Promoter: CMV
  Cloning method: Gateway Cloning
  Sequencing primers: 5′ T7; 3′ V5 reverse
Resource information
  A portion of this plasmid was derived from a plasmid made by: Derived from Addgene #53952
Terms and licenses: Academic/Nonprofit Terms; Industry Terms: Not Available to Industry
Depositor comments: ABCG1 (NM_004915) expressed under the control of CMV promoter and EmGFP-Bsd under the control of PGK
How to cite: ABCG1_pcDNA6.2/EmGFP-Bsd was a gift from Roger Reeves (Addgene plasmid # 176944 ; http://n2t.net/addgene:176944 ; RRID:Addgene_176944)
