[The description below was written by a language model from this plasmid's Addgene catalogue record and pLannotate feature annotations shown in this document.]
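Description:
ABCG1_pcDNA6.2/EmGFP-Bsd is a mammalian expression plasmid of about 8 kb, made by Gateway recombination of the human ABCG1 coding sequence (about 2 kb; also called ABC8 or WHITE1) into Invitrogen's pcDNA6.2/EmGFP-Bsd/V5-DEST backbone. It is propagated in E. coli at high copy from a ColE1/pUC-type origin with ampicillin selection (AmpR, β-lactamase). An f1 origin is also present.

The ABCG1 open reading frame is flanked by attB1 and attB2 sites and sits downstream of the CMV enhancer/promoter, with a T7 promoter just upstream that also serves as a sequencing primer site. A V5 epitope tag and the HSV TK polyadenylation signal follow attB2. The record does not state whether the insert reads through into the V5 tag or ends at its own stop codon. ABCG1 encodes an ATP-binding cassette transporter that exports cholesterol, oxysterols and phospholipids from cells.

A second, independent cassette uses the mouse PGK promoter, with the bacterial EM7 promoter in tandem, to drive Emerald GFP fused to blasticidin S deaminase, terminated by an SV40 poly(A) signal. This fusion lets transfected cells be identified by green fluorescence and selected with blasticidin without tagging the ABCG1 protein with a fluorophore. Several short annotations (HIV-1 LTR, bGH poly(A), BleoR/ble, lacI and bom fragments) look like small backbone remnants or software matches rather than functional elements.

The associated publication describes an overexpression screen of chromosome 21 genes for modulators of Sonic hedgehog signalling relevant to Down syndrome, so this plasmid appears to be one clone from that set.
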