Features (pLannotate 1.2.2; 26 found; start..end, strand, type, name):
      1..204     +  promoter       CMV promoter: human cytomegalovirus (CMV) immediate early promoter
    200..233     +  LTR            5' LTR (truncated) (fragment): truncated 5' long terminal repeat (LTR) from HIV-1
    249..267     +  promoter       T7 promoter: promoter for bacteriophage T7 RNA polymerase
    298..318     +  protein_bind   attB1: mutant version of attB; core recombination site for the Gateway® BP reaction BP Clonase™
    324..2357    +  CDS            ABCG1: ABCG1_HUMAN - Also known as ABC8, WHT1. Experimental evidence at protein level: Swiss-Prot protein existence level 1. Catalyzes the efflux of phospholipids such as sphingomyelin, cholesterol and its oxygenated derivatives like 7beta- hydroxycholesterol and this transport is coupled to hydrolysis of ATP (PubMed:17408620, PubMed:24576892). The lipid efflux is ALB-dependent (PubMed:16702602). Is an active component of the macrophage lipid export complex. Could also be involved in intracellular lipid transport processes. The role in cellular lipid homeostasis may not be limited to macrophages. Pre
   2362..2386    -  protein_bind   attB2: mutant version of attB; recombination site for the Gateway® BP reaction BP Clonase™
   2412..2453    +  CDS            V5 tag: epitope tag from simian virus 5
   2537..2585    +  polyA_signal   HSV TK poly(A) signal: herpes simplex virus thymidine kinase polyadenylation signal (Cole and Stacy, 1985)
   2676..2692    -  polyA_signal   bGH poly(A) signal (fragment): bovine growth hormone polyadenylation signal
   2787..3215    +  rep_origin     f1 ori (sequence partly withheld): f1 bacteriophage origin of replication; arrow indicates direction of (+) strand synthesis
   3230..3717    +  promoter       PGK promoter: mouse phosphoglycerate kinase 1 promoter
   3731..3778    +  promoter       EM7 promoter: synthetic bacterial promoter&nbsp
   3797..4513    +  CDS            Emerald: Emerald is a basic (constitutively fluorescent) green fluorescent protein published in 1998, derived from Aequorea victoria. It is reported to be a very rapidly-maturing weak dimer.
   4513..4909    +  CDS            BSD (fragment): blasticidin S deaminase; Aspergillus terreus BSD; confers resistance to blasticidin
   4910..4937    +  CDS            BleoR (fragment): antibiotic-binding protein; Sh ble from Streptoalloteichus hindustanus; confers resistance to bleomycin, phleomycin, and Zeocin™
   4947..5072    +  CDS            ble (fragment): BLE_KLEPN - Experimental evidence at protein level: Swiss-Prot protein existence level 1. Binding protein with a strong affinity to the bleomycin family of antibiotics. Binds to CL990; an antimitotic-antibiotic compound. From Klebsiella pneumoniae.
   5067..5188    +  polyA_signal   SV40 poly(A) signal: SV40 polyadenylation signal
   5261..5277    -  protein_bind   lac operator: The lac repressor binds to the lac operator to inhibit transcription in E. coli. This inhibition can be relieved by adding lactose or isopropyl-β-D-thiogalactopyranoside (IPTG). lac repressor encoded by lacI
   5285..5315    -  promoter       lac promoter: promoter for the E. coli lac operon
   5330..5351    -  protein_bind   CAP binding site: CAP binding activates transcription in the presence of cAMP. E. coli catabolite activator protein
   5364..5456    -  CDS            lacI (fragment): lac repressor; lacI; The lac repressor binds to the lac operator to inhibit transcription in E. coli. This inhibition can be relieved by adding lactose or isopropyl-β-D-thiogalactopyranoside (IPTG).
   5639..6227    -  rep_origin     ori: high-copy-number ColE1/pMB1/pBR322/pUC origin of replication
   6398..7258    -  CDS            AmpR: β-lactamase; bla; confers resistance to ampicillin, carbenicillin, and related antibiotics
   7259..7363    -  promoter       AmpR promoter: bla
   7422..7474    -  misc_feature   bom (fragment): basis of mobility region from pBR322
   7629..8008    +  enhancer       CMV enhancer: human cytomegalovirus immediate early enhancer
>Addgene plasmid #176944 | ABCG1_pcDNA6.2/EmGFP-Bsd | addgene full sequence | sequence record 349694 | Addgene NGS Result
GTGATGCGGTTTTGGCAGTACATCAATGGGCGTGGATAGCGGTTTGACTCACGGGGATTTCCAAGTCTCC
ACCCCATTGACGTCAATGGGAGTTTGTTTTGGCACCAAAATCAACGGGACTTTCCAAAATGTCGTAACAA
CTCCGCCCCATTGACGCAAATGGGCGGTAGGCGTGTACGGTGGGAGGTCTATATAAGCAGAGCTCTCTGG
CTAACTAGAGAACCCACTGCTTACTGGCTTATCGAAATTAATACGACTCACTATAGGGAGACCCAAGCTG
GCTAGTTAAGCTATCAACAAGTTTGTACAAAAAAGCAGGCACCATGGCCTGTCTGATGGCCGCTTTCTCG
GTCGGCACCGCCATGAATGCCAGCAGTTACTCTGCAGAGATGACGGAGCCCAAGTCGGTGTGTGTCTCGG
TGGATGAGGTGGTGTCCAGCAACATGGAGGCCACTGAGACGGACCTGCTGAATGGACATCTGAAAAAAGT
AGATAATAACCTCACGGAAGCCCAGCGCTTCTCCTCCTTGCCTCGGAGGGCAGCTGTGAACATTGAATTC
AGGGACCTTTCCTATTCGGTTCCTGAAGGACCCTGGTGGAGGAAGAAAGGATACAAGACCCTCCTGAAAG
GAATTTCCGGGAAGTTCAATAGTGGTGAGTTGGTGGCCATTATGGGTCCTTCCGGGGCCGGGAAGTCCAC
GCTGATGAACATCCTGGCTGGATACAGGGAGACGGGCATGAAGGGGGCCGTCCTCATCAACGGCCTGCCC
CGGGACCTGCGCTGCTTCCGGAAGGTGTCCTGCTACATCATGCAGGATGACATGCTGCTGCCGCATCTCA
CTGTGCAGGAGGCCATGATGGTGTCGGCACATCTGAAGCTTCAGGAGAAGGATGAAGGCAGAAGGGAAAT
GGTCAAGGAGATACTGACAGCGCTGGGCTTGCTGTCTTGCGCCAACACGCGGACCGGGAGCCTGTCAGGT
GGTCAGCGCAAGCGCCTGGCCATCGCGCTGGAGCTGGTGAACAACCCTCCAGTCATGTTCTTCGATGAGC
CCACCAGCGGCCTGGACAGCGCCTCCTGCTTCCAGGTGGTCTCGCTGATGAAAGGGCTCGCTCAAGGGGG
TCGCTCCATCATTTGCACCATCCACCAGCCCAGCGCCAAACTCTTCGAGCTGTTCGACCAGCTTTACGTC
CTGAGTCAAGGACAATGTGTGTACCGGGGAAAAGTCTGCAATCTTGTGCCATATTTGAGGGATTTGGGTC
TGAACTGCCCAACCTACCACAACCCAGCAGATTTTGTCATGGAGGTTGCATCCGGCGAGTACGGTGATCA
GAACAGTCGGCTGGTGAGAGCGGTTCGGGAGGGCATGTGTGACTCAGACCACAAGAGAGACCTCGGGGGT
GATGCCGAGGTGAACCCTTTTCTTTGGCACCGGCCCTCTGAAGAGGTAAAGCAGACAAAACGATTAAAGG
GGTTGAGAAAGGACTCCTCGTCCATGGAAGGCTGCCACAGCTTCTCTGCCAGCTGCCTCACGCAGTTCTG
CATCCTCTTCAAGAGGACCTTCCTCAGCATCATGAGGGACTCGGTCCTGACACACCTGCGCATCACCTCG
CACATTGGGATCGGCCTCCTCATTGGCCTGCTGTACTTGGGGATCGGGAACGAAGCCAAGAAGGTCTTGA
GCAACTCCGGCTTCCTCTTCTTCTCCATGCTGTTCCTCATGTTCGCGGCCCTCATGCCTACTGTTCTGAC
ATTTCCCCTGGAGATGGGAGTCTTTCTTCGGGAACACCTGAACTACTGGTACAGCCTGAAGGCCTACTAC
CTGGCCAAGACCATGGCAGACGTGCCCTTTCAGATCATGTTCCCAGTGGCCTACTGCAGCATCGTGTACT
GGATGACGTCGCAGCCGTCCGACGCCGTGCGCTTTGTGCTGTTTGCCGCGCTGGGCACCATGACCTCCCT
GGTGGCACAGTCCCTGGGCCTGCTGATCGGAGCCGCCTCCACGTCCCTGCAGGTGGCCACTTTCGTGGGC
CCAGTGACAGCCATCCCGGTGCTCCTGTTCTCGGGGTTCTTCGTCAGCTTCGACACCATCCCCACGTACC
TACAGTGGATGTCCTACATCTCCTATGTCAGGTATGGGTTCGAAGGGGTCATCCTCTCCATCTATGGCTT
AGACCGGGAAGATCTGCACTGTGACATCGACGAGACGTGCCACTTCCAGAAGTCGGAGGCCATCCTGCGG
GAGCTGGACGTGGAAAATGCCAAGCTGTACCTGGACTTCATCGTACTCGGGATTTTCTTCATCTCCCTCC
GCCTCATTGCCTATTTTGTCCTCAGGTACAAAATCCGGGCAGAGAGGTAGAACCCAGCTTTCTTGTACAA
AGTGGTTGATCTAGAGGGCCCGCGGTTCGAAGGTAAGCCTATCCCTAACCCTCTCCTCGGTCTCGATTCT
ACGCGTACCGGTTAGTAATGAGTTTAAACGGGGGAGGCTAACTGAAACACGGAAGGAGACAATACCGGAA
GGAACCCGCGCTATGACGGCAATAAAAAGACAGAATAAAACGCACGGGTGTTGGGTCGTTTGTTCATAAA
CGCGGGGTTCGGTCCCAGGGCTGGCACTCTGTCGATACCCCACCGAGACCCCATTGGGGCCAATACGCCC
GCGTTTCTTCCTTTTCCCCACCCCACCCCCCAAGTTCGGGTGAAGGCCCAGGGCTCGCAGCCAACGTCGG
GGCGGCAGGCCCTGCCATAGCAGATCTGCGCAGCTGGGGCTCTAGGGGGTATCCCC
[124 nt withheld, positions 2787-2910]
C
[91 nt withheld, positions 2912-3002]
A
[49 nt withheld, positions 3004-3052]
CCTTTGACGTTGGAGTCCACGTTCTTT
[37 nt withheld, positions 3080-3116]
ACCCTATCTCGGTCTATTCTTTTGATTTATAAGGGATTTTGCCGATTTCGGCCTATTGGTTAAAAAATGA
GCTGATTTAACAAAAATTTAACGCGAATTATCCTCGAGCTACCGGGTAGGGGAGGCGCTTTTCCCAAGGC
AGTCTGGAGCATGCGCTTTAGCAGCCCCGCTGGGCACTTGGCGCTACACAAGTGGCCTCTGGCCTCGCAC
ACATTCCACATCCACCGGTAGGCGCCAACCGGCTCCGTTCTTTGGTGGCCCCTTCGCGCCACCTTCTACT
CCTCCCCTAGTCAGGAAGTTCCCCCCCGCCCCGCAGCTCGCGTCGTGCAGGACGTGACAAATGGAAGTAG
CACGTCTCACTAGTCTCGTGCAGATGGACAGCACCGCTGAGCAATGGAAGCGGGTAGGCCTTTGGGGCAG
CGGCCAATAGCAGCTTTGCTCCTTCGCTTTCTGGGCTCAGAGGCTGGGAAGGGGTGGGTCCGGGGGCGGG
CTCAGGGGCGGGGCGGGCGCCCGAAGGTCCTCCGGAGGCCCGGCATTCTGCACGCTTCAAAAGCGCACGT
CTGCCGCGCTGTTCTCCTCTTCCTCATCTCCGGGCCTTTCGACTCTAGACACGTGTTGACAATTAATCAT
CGGCATAGTATATCGGCATAGTATAATACGACAAGGTGAGGAACTAAACCATGGTGAGCAAGGGCGAGGA
GCTGTTCACCGGGGTGGTGCCCATCCTGGTCGAGCTGGACGGCGACGTAAACGGCCACAAGTTCAGCGTG
TCCGGCGAGGGCGAGGGCGATGCCACCTACGGCAAGCTGACCCTGAAGTTCATCTGCACCACCGGCAAGC
TGCCCGTGCCCTGGCCCACCCTCGTGACCACCTTCACCTACGGCGTGCAGTGCTTCGCCCGCTACCCCGA
CCACATGAAGCAGCACGACTTCTTCAAGTCCGCCATGCCCGAAGGCTACGTCCAGGAGCGCACCATCTTC
TTCAAGGACGACGGCAACTACAAGACCCGCGCCGAGGTGAAGTTCGAGGGCGACACCCTGGTGAACCGCA
TCGAGCTGAAGGGCATCGACTTCAAGGAGGACGGCAACATCCTGGGGCACAAGCTGGAGTACAACTACAA
CAGCCACAAGGTCTATATCACCGCCGACAAGCAGAAGAACGGCATCAAGGTGAACTTCAAGACCCGCCAC
AACATCGAGGACGGCAGCGTGCAGCTCGCCGACCACTACCAGCAGAACACCCCCATCGGCGACGGCCCCG
TGCTGCTGCCCGACAACCACTACCTGAGCACCCAGTCCGCCCTGAGCAAAGACCCCAACGAGAAGCGCGA
TCACATGGTCCTGCTGGAGTTCGTGACCGCCGCCGGGATCACTCTCGGCATGGACGAGCTGTACAAGGCC
AAGCCTTTGTCTCAAGAAGAATCCACCCTCATTGAAAGAGCAACGGCTACAATCAACAGCATCCCCATCT
CTGAAGACTACAGCGTCGCCAGCGCAGCTCTCTCTAGCGACGGCCGCATCTTCACTGGTGTCAATGTATA
TCATTTTACTGGGGGACCTTGTGCAGAACTCGTGGTGCTGGGCACTGCTGCTGCTGCGGCAGCTGGCAAC
CTGACTTGTATCGTCGCGATCGGAAATGAGAACAGGGGCATCTTGAGCCCCTGCGGACGGTGCCGACAGG
TGCTTCTCGATCTGCATCCTGGGATCAAAGCCATAGTGAAGGACAGTGATGGACAGCCGACGGCAGTTGG
GATTCGTGAATTGCTGCCCTCTGGTTATGTGTGGGAGGGCTAAGCACTTCGTGGCCGAGGAGCAGGACTG
ACACGTGCTACGAGATTTCGATTCCACCGCCGCCTTCTATGAAAGGTTGGGCTTCGGAATCGTTTTCCGG
GACGCCGGCTGGATGATCCTCCAGCGCGGGGATCTCATGCTGGAGTTCTTCGCCCACCCCAACTTGTTTA
TTGCAGCTTATAATGGTTACAAATAAAGCAATAGCATCACAAATTTCACAAATAAAGCATTTTTTTCACT
GCATTCTAGTTGTGGTTTGTCCAAACTCATCAATGTATCTTATCATGTCTGTATACCGTCGACCTCTAGC
TAGAGCTTGGCGTAATCATGGTCATAGCTGTTTCCTGTGTGAAATTGTTATCCGCTCACAATTCCACACA
ACATACGAGCCGGAAGCATAAAGTGTAAAGCCTGGGGTGCCTAATGAGTGAGCTAACTCACATTAATTGC
GTTGCGCTCACTGCCCGCTTTCCAGTCGGGAAACCTGTCGTGCCAGCTGCATTAATGAATCGGCCAACGC
GCGGGGAGAGGCGGTTTGCGTATTGGGCGCTCTTCCGCTTCCTCGCTCACTGACTCGCTGCGCTCGGTCG
TTCGGCTGCGGCGAGCGGTATCAGCTCACTCAAAGGCGGTAATACGGTTATCCACAGAATCAGGGGATAA
CGCAGGAAAGAACATGTGAGCAAAAGGCCAGCAAAAGGCCAGGAACCGTAAAAAGGCCGCGTTGCTGGCG
TTTTTCCATAGGCTCCGCCCCCCTGACGAGCATCACAAAAATCGACGCTCAAGTCAGAGGTGGCGAAACC
CGACAGGACTATAAAGATACCAGGCGTTTCCCCCTGGAAGCTCCCTCGTGCGCTCTCCTGTTCCGACCCT
GCCGCTTACCGGATACCTGTCCGCCTTTCTCCCTTCGGGAAGCGTGGCGCTTTCTCATAGCTCACGCTGT
AGGTATCTCAGTTCGGTGTAGGTCGTTCGCTCCAAGCTGGGCTGTGTGCACGAACCCCCCGTTCAGCCCG
ACCGCTGCGCCTTATCCGGTAACTATCGTCTTGAGTCCAACCCGGTAAGACACGACTTATCGCCACTGGC
AGCAGCCACTGGTAACAGGATTAGCAGAGCGAGGTATGTAGGCGGTGCTACAGAGTTCTTGAAGTGGTGG
CCTAACTACGGCTACACTAGAAGAACAGTATTTGGTATCTGCGCTCTGCTGAAGCCAGTTACCTTCGGAA
AAAGAGTTGGTAGCTCTTGATCCGGCAAACAAACCACCGCTGGTAGCGGTGGTTTTTTTGTTTGCAAGCA
GCAGATTACGCGCAGAAAAAAAGGATCTCAAGAAGATCCTTTGATCTTTTCTACGGGGTCTGACGCTCAG
TGGAACGAAAACTCACGTTAAGGGATTTTGGTCATGAGATTATCAAAAAGGATCTTCACCTAGATCCTTT
TAAATTAAAAATGAAGTTTTAAATCAATCTAAAGTATATATGAGTAAACTTGGTCTGACAGTTACCAATG
CTTAATCAGTGAGGCACCTATCTCAGCGATCTGTCTATTTCGTTCATCCATAGTTGCCTGACTCCCCGTC
GTGTAGATAACTACGATACGGGAGGGCTTACCATCTGGCCCCAGTGCTGCAATGATACCGCGAGACCCAC
GCTCACCGGCTCCAGATTTATCAGCAATAAACCAGCCAGCCGGAAGGGCCGAGCGCAGAAGTGGTCCTGC
AACTTTATCCGCCTCCATCCAGTCTATTAATTGTTGCCGGGAAGCTAGAGTAAGTAGTTCGCCAGTTAAT
AGTTTGCGCAACGTTGTTGCCATTGCTACAGGCATCGTGGTGTCACGCTCGTCGTTTGGTATGGCTTCAT
TCAGCTTCGGTTCCCAACGATCAAGGCGAGTTACATGATCCCCCATGTTGTGCAAAAAAGCGGTTAGCTC
CTTCGGTCCTCCGATCGTTGTCAGAAGTAAGTTGGCCGCAGTGTTATCACTCATGGTTATGGCAGCACTG
CATAATTCTCTTACTGTCATGCCATCCGTAAGATGCTTTTCTGTGACTGGTGAGTACTCAACCAAGTCAT
TCTGAGAATAGTGTATGCGGCGACCGAGTTGCTCTTGCCCGGCGTCAATACGGGATAATACCGCGCCACA
TAGCAGAACTTTAAAAGTGCTCATCATTGGAAAACGTTCTTCGGGGCGAAAACTCTCAAGGATCTTACCG
CTGTTGAGATCCAGTTCGATGTAACCCACTCGTGCACCCAACTGATCTTCAGCATCTTTTACTTTCACCA
GCGTTTCTGGGTGAGCAAAAACAGGAAGGCAAAATGCCGCAAAAAAGGGAATAAGGGCGACACGGAAATG
TTGAATACTCATACTCTTCCTTTTTCAATATTATTGAAGCATTTATCAGGGTTATTGTCTCATGAGCGGA
TACATATTTGAATGTATTTAGAAAAATAAACAAATAGGGGTTCCGCGCACATTTCCCCGAAAAGTGCCAC
CTGACGTCGACGGATCGGGAGATCTCCCGATCCCCTATGGTGCACTCTCAGTACAATCTGCTCTGATGCC
GCATAGTTAAGCCAGTATCTGCTCCCTGCTTGTGTGTTGGAGGTCGCTGAGTAGTGCGCGAGCAAAATTT
AAGCTACAACAAGGCAAGGCTTGACCGACAATTGCATGAAGAATCTGCTTAGGGTTAGGCGTTTTGCGCT
GCTTCGCGATGTACGGGCCAGATATACGCGTTGACATTGATTATTGACTAGTTATTAATAGTAATCAATT
ACGGGGTCATTAGTTCATAGCCCATATATGGAGTTCCGCGTTACATAACTTACGGTAAATGGCCCGCCTG
GCTGACCGCCCAACGACCCCCGCCCATTGACGTCAATAATGACGTATGTTCCCATAGTAACGCCAATAGG
GACTTTCCATTGACGTCAATGGGTGGAGTATTTACGGTAAACTGCCCACTTGGCAGTACATCAAGTGTAT
CATATGCCAAGTACGCCCCCTATTGACGTCAATGACGGTAAATGGCCCGCCTGGCATTATGCCCAGTACA
TGACCTTATGGGACTTTCCTACTTGGCAGTACATCTACGTATTAGTCATCGCTATTACCATG
